>Addgene plasmid #228890 | Lenti-EFS-PEmax-P2A-Puro | addgene full sequence | sequence record 454001 | Addgene NGS Result
TTGAGATCCTTTTTTTCTGCGCGTAATCTGCTGCTTGCAAACAAAAAAACCACCGCTACCAGCGGTGGTT
TGTTTGCCGGATCAAGAGCTACCAACTCTTTTTCCGAAGGTAACTGGCTTCAGCAGAGCGCAGATACCAA
ATACTGTTCTTCTAGTGTAGCCGTAGTTAGGCCACCACTTCAAGAACTCTGTAGCACCGCCTACATACCT
CGCTCTGCTAATCCTGTTACCAGTGGCTGCTGCCAGTGGCGATAAGTCGTGTCTTACCGGGTTGGACTCA
AGACGATAGTTACCGGATAAGGCGCAGCGGTCGGGCTGAACGGGGGGTTCGTGCACACAGCCCAGCTTGG
AGCGAACGACCTACACCGAACTGAGATACCTACAGCGTGAGCTATGAGAAAGCGCCACGCTTCCCGAAGG
GAGAAAGGCGGACAGGTATCCGGTAAGCGGCAGGGTCGGAACAGGAGAGCGCACGAGGGAGCTTCCAGGG
GGAAACGCCTGGTATCTTTATAGTCCTGTCGGGTTTCGCCACCTCTGACTTGAGCGTCGATTTTTGTGAT
GCTCGTCAGGGGGGCGGAGCCTATGGAAAAACGCCAGCAACGCGGCCTTTTTACGGTTCCTGGCCTTTTG
CTGGCCTTTTGCTCACATGTTCTTTCCTGCGTTATTCCCTGATTCTGTGGATAACCGTATTACCGCCTTT
GAGTGAGCTGATACCGCTCGCCGCAGCCGAACGACCGAGCGCAGCGAGTCAGTGAGCGAGGAAGCGGAAG
AGCGCCCAATACGCAAACCGCCTCTCCCCGCGCGTTGGCCGATTCATTAATGCAGCTGGCACGACAGGTT
TCCCGACTGGAAAGCGGGCAGTGAGCGCAACGCAATTAATGTGAGTTAGCTCACTCATTAGGCACCCCAG
GCTTTACACTTTATGCTTCCGGCTCGTATGTTGTGTGGAATTGTGAGCGGATAACAATTTCACACAGGAA
ACAGCTATGACCATGATTACGCCAAGCGCGCAATTAACCCTCACTAAAGGGAACAAAAGCTGGAGCTGCA
AGCTTAATGTAGTCTTATGCAATACTCTTGTAGTCTTGCAACATGGTAACGATGAGTTAGCAACATGCCT
TACAAGGAGAGAAAAAGCACCGTGCATGCCGATTGGTGGAAGTAAGGTGGTACGATCGTGCCTTATTAGG
AAGGCAACAGACGGGTCTGACATGGATTGGACGAACCACTGAATTGCCGCATTGCAGAGATATTGTATTT
AAGTGCCTAGCTCGATACATAAACGGGTCTCTCTGGTTAGACCAGATCTGAGCCTGGGAGCTCTCTGGCT
AACTAGGGAACCCACTGCTTAAGCCTCAATAAAGCTTGCCTTGAGTGCTTCAAGTAGTGTGTGCCCGTCT
GTTGTGTGACTCTGGTAACTAGAGATCCCTCAGACCCTTTTAGTCAGTGTGGAAAATCTCTAGCAGTGGC
GCCCGAACAGGGACTTGAAAGCGAAAGGGAAACCAGAGGAGCTCTCTCGACGCAGGACTCGGCTTGCTGA
AGCGCGCACGGCAAGAGGCGAGGGGCGGCGACTGGTGAGTACGCCAAAAATTTTGACTAGCGGAGGCTAG
AAGGAGAGAGATGGGTGCGAGAGCGTCAGTATTAAGCGGGGGAGAATTAGATCGCGATGGGAAAAAATTC
GGTTAAGGCCAGGGGGAAAGAAAAAATATAAATTAAAACATATAGTATGGGCAAGCAGGGAGCTAGAACG
ATTCGCAGTTAATCCTGGCCTGTTAGAAACATCAGAAGGCTGTAGACAAATACTGGGACAGCTACAACCA
TCCCTTCAGACAGGATCAGAAGAACTTAGATCATTATATAATACAGTAGCAACCCTCTATTGTGTGCATC
AAAGGATAGAGATAAAAGACACCAAGGAAGCTTTAGACAAGATAGAGGAAGAGCAAAACAAAAGTAAGAC
CACCGCACAGCAAGCGGCCGCTGATCTTCAGACCTGGAGGAGGAGATATGAGGGACAATTGGAGAAGTGA
ATTATATAAATATAAAGTAGTAAAAATTGAACCATTAGGAGTAGCACCCACCAAGGCAAAGAGAAGAGTG
GTGCAGAGAGAAAAAAGAGCAGTGGGAATAGGAGCTTTGTTCCTTGGGTTCTTGGGAGCAGCAGGAAGCA
CTATGGGCGCAGCGTCAATGACGCTGACGGTACAGGCCAGACAATTATTGTCTGGTATAGTGCAGCAGCA
GAACAATTTGCTGAGGGCTATTGAGGCGCAACAGCATCTGTTGCAACTCACAGTCTGGGGCATCAAGCAG
CTCCAGGCAAGAATCCTGGCTGTGGAAAGATACCTAAAGGATCAACAGCTCCTGGGGATTTGGGGTTGCT
CTGGAAAACTCATTTGCACCACTGCTGTGCCTTGGAATGCTAGTTGGAGTAATAAATCTCTGGAACAGAT
TTGGAATCACACGACCTGGATGGAGTGGGACAGAGAAATTAACAATTACACAAGCTTAATACACTCCTTA
ATTGAAGAATCGCAAAACCAGCAAGAAAAGAATGAACAAGAATTATTGGAATTAGATAAATGGGCAAGTT
TGTGGAATTGGTTTAACATAACAAATTGGCTGTGGTATATAAAATTATTCATAATGATAGTAGGAGGCTT
GGTAGGTTTAAGAATAGTTTTTGCTGTACTTTCTATAGTGAATAGAGTTAGGCAGGGATATTCACCATTA
TCGTTTCAGACCCACCTCCCAACCCCGAGGGGACCCAGACCACAATTTTAAAAGAAAAGGGGGGATTGGG
GGGTACAGTGCAGGGGAAAGAATAGTAGACATAATAGCAACAGACATACAAACTAAAGAATTACAAAAAC
AAATTACAAAAATTCAAAATTTTCGGGTTTATTACAGGGACAGCAGAGATCCACTTTGGCGCCGGCTCGA
GTGGCTCCGGTGCCCGTCAGTGGGCAGAGCGCACATCGCCCACAGTCCCCGAGAAGTTGGGGGGAGGGGT
CGGCAATTGAACCGGTGCCTAGAGAAGGTGGCGCGGGGTAAACTGGGAAAGTGATGTCGTGTACTGGCTC
CGCCTTTTTCCCGAGGGTGGGGGAGAACCGTATATAAGTGCAGTAGTCGCCGTGAACGTTCTTTTTCGCA
ACGGGTTTGCCGCCAGAACACAGGTGTCGTGACGCGGGATCCGCCACCATGAAACGGACAGCCGACGGAA
GCGAGTTCGAGTCACCAAAGAAGAAGCGGAAAGTCGACAAGAAGTACAGCATCGGCCTGGACATCGGCAC
CAACTCTGTGGGCTGGGCCGTGATCACCGACGAGTACAAGGTGCCCAGCAAGAAATTCAAGGTGCTGGGC
AACACCGACCGGCACAGCATCAAGAAGAACCTGATCGGAGCCCTGCTGTTCGACAGCGGCGAAACAGCCG
AGGCCACCCGGCTGAAGAGAACCGCCAGAAGAAGATACACCAGACGGAAGAACCGGATCTGCTATCTGCA
AGAGATCTTCAGCAACGAGATGGCCAAGGTGGACGACAGCTTCTTCCACAGACTGGAAGAGTCCTTCCTG
GTGGAAGAGGATAAGAAGCACGAGCGGCACCCCATCTTCGGCAACATCGTGGACGAGGTGGCCTACCACG
AGAAGTACCCCACCATCTACCACCTGAGAAAGAAACTGGTGGACAGCACCGACAAGGCCGACCTGCGGCT
GATCTATCTGGCCCTGGCCCACATGATCAAGTTCCGGGGCCACTTCCTGATCGAGGGCGACCTGAACCCC
GACAACAGCGACGTGGACAAGCTGTTCATCCAGCTGGTGCAGACCTACAACCAGCTGTTCGAGGAAAACC
CCATCAACGCCAGCGGCGTGGACGCCAAGGCCATCCTGTCTGCCAGACTGAGCAAGAGCAGAAAGCTGGA
AAATCTGATCGCCCAGCTGCCCGGCGAGAAGAAGAATGGCCTGTTCGGAAACCTGATTGCCCTGAGCCTG
GGCCTGACCCCCAACTTCAAGAGCAACTTCGACCTGGCCGAGGATGCCAAACTGCAGCTGAGCAAGGACA
CCTACGACGACGACCTGGACAACCTGCTGGCCCAGATCGGCGACCAGTACGCCGACCTGTTTCTGGCCGC
CAAGAACCTGTCCGACGCCATCCTGCTGAGCGACATCCTGAGAGTGAACACCGAGATCACCAAGGCCCCC
CTGAGCGCCTCTATGATCAAGAGATACGACGAGCACCACCAGGACCTGACCCTGCTGAAAGCTCTCGTGC
GGCAGCAGCTGCCTGAGAAGTACAAAGAGATTTTCTTCGACCAGAGCAAGAACGGCTACGCCGGCTACAT
TGACGGCGGAGCCAGCCAGGAAGAGTTCTACAAGTTCATCAAGCCCATCCTGGAAAAGATGGACGGCACC
GAGGAACTGCTCGTGAAGCTGAAGAGAGAGGACCTGCTGCGGAAGCAGCGGACCTTCGACAACGGCAGCA
TCCCCCACCAGATCCACCTGGGAGAGCTGCACGCCATTCTGCGGCGGCAGGAAGATTTTTACCCATTCCT
GAAGGACAACCGGGAAAAGATCGAGAAGATCCTGACCTTCCGCATCCCCTACTACGTGGGCCCTCTGGCC
AGGGGAAACAGCAGATTCGCCTGGATGACCAGAAAGAGCGAGGAAACCATCACCCCCTGGAACTTCGAGG
AAGTGGTGGACAAGGGCGCTTCCGCCCAGAGCTTCATCGAGCGGATGACCAACTTCGATAAGAACCTGCC
CAACGAGAAGGTGCTGCCCAAGCACAGCCTGCTGTACGAGTACTTCACCGTGTATAACGAGCTGACCAAA
GTGAAATACGTGACCGAGGGAATGAGAAAGCCCGCCTTCCTGAGCGGCGAGCAGAAAAAGGCCATCGTGG
ACCTGCTGTTCAAGACCAACCGGAAAGTGACCGTGAAGCAGCTGAAAGAGGACTACTTCAAGAAAATCGA
GTGCTTCGACTCCGTGGAAATCTCCGGCGTGGAAGATCGGTTCAACGCCTCCCTGGGCACATACCACGAT
CTGCTGAAAATTATCAAGGACAAGGACTTCCTGGACAATGAGGAAAACGAGGACATTCTGGAAGATATCG
TGCTGACCCTGACACTGTTTGAGGACAGAGAGATGATCGAGGAACGGCTGAAAACCTATGCCCACCTGTT
CGACGACAAAGTGATGAAGCAGCTGAAGCGGCGGAGATACACCGGCTGGGGCAGGCTGAGCCGGAAGCTG
ATCAACGGCATCCGGGACAAGCAGTCCGGCAAGACAATCCTGGATTTCCTGAAGTCCGACGGCTTCGCCA
ACAGAAACTTCATGCAGCTGATCCACGACGACAGCCTGACCTTTAAAGAGGACATCCAGAAAGCCCAGGT
GTCCGGCCAGGGCGATAGCCTGCACGAGCACATTGCCAATCTGGCCGGCAGCCCCGCCATTAAGAAGGGC
ATCCTGCAGACAGTGAAGGTGGTGGACGAGCTCGTGAAAGTGATGGGCCGGCACAAGCCCGAGAACATCG
TGATCGAAATGGCCAGAGAGAACCAGACCACCCAGAAGGGACAGAAGAACAGCCGCGAGAGAATGAAGCG
GATCGAAGAGGGCATCAAAGAGCTGGGCAGCCAGATCCTGAAAGAACACCCCGTGGAAAACACCCAGCTG
CAGAACGAGAAGCTGTACCTGTACTACCTGCAGAATGGGCGGGATATGTACGTGGACCAGGAACTGGACA
TCAACCGGCTGTCCGACTACGATGTGGACGCTATCGTGCCTCAGAGCTTTCTGAAGGACGACTCCATCGA
CAACAAGGTGCTGACCAGAAGCGACAAGAACCGGGGCAAGAGCGACAACGTGCCCTCCGAAGAGGTCGTG
AAGAAGATGAAGAACTACTGGCGGCAGCTGCTGAACGCCAAGCTGATTACCCAGAGAAAGTTCGACAATC
TGACCAAGGCCGAGAGAGGCGGCCTGAGCGAACTGGATAAGGCCGGCTTCATCAAGAGACAGCTGGTGGA
AACCCGGCAGATCACAAAGCACGTGGCACAGATCCTGGACTCCCGGATGAACACTAAGTACGACGAGAAT
GACAAGCTGATCCGGGAAGTGAAAGTGATCACCCTGAAGTCCAAGCTGGTGTCCGATTTCCGGAAGGATT
TCCAGTTTTACAAAGTGCGCGAGATCAACAACTACCACCACGCCCACGACGCCTACCTGAACGCCGTCGT
GGGAACCGCCCTGATCAAAAAGTACCCTAAGCTGGAAAGCGAGTTCGTGTACGGCGACTACAAGGTGTAC
GACGTGCGGAAGATGATCGCCAAGAGCGAGCAGGAAATCGGCAAGGCTACCGCCAAGTACTTCTTCTACA
GCAACATCATGAACTTTTTCAAGACCGAGATTACCCTGGCCAACGGCGAGATCCGGAAGCGGCCTCTGAT
CGAGACAAACGGCGAAACCGGGGAGATCGTGTGGGATAAGGGCCGGGATTTTGCCACCGTGCGGAAAGTG
CTGAGCATGCCCCAAGTGAATATCGTGAAAAAGACCGAGGTGCAGACAGGCGGCTTCAGCAAAGAGTCTA
TCCTGCCCAAGAGGAACAGCGATAAGCTGATCGCCAGAAAGAAGGACTGGGACCCTAAGAAGTACGGCGG
CTTCGACAGCCCCACCGTGGCCTATTCTGTGCTGGTGGTGGCCAAAGTGGAAAAGGGCAAGTCCAAGAAA
CTGAAGAGTGTGAAAGAGCTGCTGGGGATCACCATCATGGAAAGAAGCAGCTTCGAGAAGAATCCCATCG
ACTTTCTGGAAGCCAAGGGCTACAAAGAAGTGAAAAAGGACCTGATCATCAAGCTGCCTAAGTACTCCCT
GTTCGAGCTGGAAAACGGCCGGAAGAGAATGCTGGCCTCTGCCGGCGAACTGCAGAAGGGAAACGAACTG
GCCCTGCCCTCCAAATATGTGAACTTCCTGTACCTGGCCAGCCACTATGAGAAGCTGAAGGGCTCCCCCG
AGGATAATGAGCAGAAACAGCTGTTTGTGGAACAGCACAAGCACTACCTGGACGAGATCATCGAGCAGAT
CAGCGAGTTCTCCAAGAGAGTGATCCTGGCCGACGCTAATCTGGACAAAGTGCTGTCCGCCTACAACAAG
CACCGGGATAAGCCCATCAGAGAGCAGGCCGAGAATATCATCCACCTGTTTACCCTGACCAATCTGGGAG
CCCCTGCCGCCTTCAAGTACTTTGACACCACCATCGACCGGAAGAGGTACACCAGCACCAAAGAGGTGCT
GGACGCCACCCTGATCCACCAGAGCATCACCGGCCTGTACGAGACACGGATCGACCTGTCTCAGCTGGGA
GGTGACTCCGGCGGAAGCTCTGGTGGCAGCAAGCGGACCGCCGACGGCTCTGAATTCGAGAGCCCTAAGA
AGAAAAGAAAGGTGAGCGGAGGCTCTAGCGGCGGAAGCACCCTGAACATTGAAGACGAGTATAGACTGCA
TGAAACAAGCAAGGAACCCGACGTGTCCCTGGGCTCCACCTGGCTGTCCGACTTTCCCCAGGCCTGGGCC
GAGACAGGAGGAATGGGCCTGGCCGTGCGGCAGGCACCCCTGATCATCCCTCTGAAGGCCACCTCTACAC
CCGTGAGCATCAAGCAGTACCCTATGTCTCAGGAGGCCAGACTGGGCATCAAGCCTCACATCCAGAGGCT
GCTGGACCAGGGCATCCTGGTGCCATGCCAGAGCCCCTGGAACACACCACTGCTGCCCGTGAAGAAGCCA
GGCACCAATGACTATAGACCCGTGCAGGATCTGAGAGAGGTGAACAAGAGGGTGGAGGATATCCACCCCA
CCGTGCCCAACCCTTACAATCTGCTGTCCGGCCTGCCCCCTTCTCACCAGTGGTATACAGTGCTGGACCT
GAAGGATGCCTTCTTTTGTCTGAGACTGCACCCTACCAGCCAGCCACTGTTCGCCTTTGAGTGGAGGGAC
CCTGAGATGGGCATCTCTGGCCAGCTGACCTGGACACGCCTGCCTCAGGGCTTCAAGAATAGCCCAACAC
TGTTTAACGAGGCCCTGCACCGCGACCTGGCAGATTTCCGGATCCAGCACCCAGATCTGATCCTGCTGCA
GTACGTGGACGATCTGCTGCTGGCCGCCACCAGCGAGCTGGATTGCCAGCAGGGAACACGCGCCCTGCTG
CAGACCCTGGGAAACCTGGGATATAGGGCATCCGCCAAGAAGGCCCAGATCTGTCAGAAGCAGGTGAAGT
ACCTGGGCTATCTGCTGAAGGAGGGCCAGAGATGGCTGACAGAGGCCAGGAAGGAGACAGTGATGGGCCA
GCCAACACCCAAGACCCCAAGACAGCTGAGGGAGTTCCTGGGCAAAGCAGGATTTTGCAGGCTGTTCATC
CCAGGATTCGCAGAGATGGCAGCACCTCTGTACCCACTGACCAAGCCGGGCACCCTGTTTAATTGGGGCC
CTGACCAGCAGAAGGCCTATCAGGAGATCAAGCAGGCCCTGCTGACAGCACCAGCCCTGGGCCTGCCAGA
CCTGACCAAGCCTTTCGAGCTGTTTGTGGATGAGAAGCAGGGCTACGCCAAGGGCGTGCTGACCCAGAAG
CTGGGACCATGGAGACGGCCCGTGGCCTATCTGTCCAAGAAGCTGGACCCAGTGGCAGCAGGATGGCCAC
CATGCCTGAGGATGGTGGCAGCAATCGCCGTGCTGACAAAGGATGCCGGCAAGCTGACCATGGGACAGCC
ACTGGTCATCCTGGCACCACACGCAGTGGAGGCCCTGGTGAAGCAGCCTCCAGATCGCTGGCTGTCTAAC
GCCCGGATGACACACTACCAGGCCCTGCTGCTGGACACCGATCGCGTGCAGTTTGGCCCTGTGGTGGCCC
TGAATCCAGCCACCCTGCTGCCTCTGCCAGAGGAGGGCCTGCAGCACAACTGTCTGGACATCCTGGCAGA
GGCACACGGAACAAGGCCAGACCTGACCGATCAGCCCCTGCCTGACGCCGATCACACATGGTATACCGAT
GGAAGCTCCCTGCTGCAGGAGGGCCAGAGGAAGGCAGGAGCAGCAGTGACCACAGAGACAGAAGTGATCT
GGGCCAAGGCCCTGCCAGCAGGCACATCCGCCCAGCGGGCCGAGCTGATCGCCCTGACCCAGGCCCTGAA
GATGGCCGAGGGCAAGAAGCTGAACGTGTACACAGACTCCAGATATGCCTTCGCCACCGCACACATCCAC
GGAGAGATCTACAGGCGCCGGGGCTGGCTGACCTCTGAGGGCAAGGAGATCAAGAACAAGGATGAGATCC
TGGCCCTGCTGAAGGCCCTGTTTCTGCCCAAGCGGCTGAGCATCATCCACTGTCCTGGACACCAGAAGGG
ACACTCCGCCGAGGCAAGGGGCAATCGGATGGCCGACCAGGCCGCCAGAAAGGCTGCTATTACTGAAACT
CCCGACACTTCCACTCTGCTGATTGAAAACTCCTCCCCTTCTGGCGGCTCAAAAAGAACCGCCGACGGCA
GCGAATTCGAGTCTCCCAAGAAGAAGAGGAAAGTCGGCTCTGGCCCTGCCGCTAAGAGAGTGAAGCTGGA
CGGAGCTAGCGGCAGCGGCGCCACCAACTTCAGCCTGCTGAAGCAGGCCGGCGACGTGGAGGAGAACCCC
GGCCCCATGACCGAGTACAAGCCCACGGTGCGCCTCGCCACCCGCGACGACGTCCCCAGGGCCGTACGCA
CCCTCGCCGCCGCGTTCGCCGACTACCCCGCCACGCGCCACACCGTCGATCCGGACCGCCACATCGAGCG
GGTCACCGAGCTGCAAGAACTCTTCCTCACGCGCGTCGGGCTCGACATCGGCAAGGTGTGGGTCGCGGAC
GACGGCGCCGCGGTGGCGGTCTGGACCACGCCGGAGAGCGTCGAAGCGGGGGCGGTGTTCGCCGAGATCG
GCCCGCGCATGGCCGAGTTGAGCGGTTCCCGGCTGGCCGCGCAGCAACAGATGGAAGGCCTCCTGGCGCC
GCACCGGCCCAAGGAGCCCGCGTGGTTCCTGGCCACCGTCGGAGTCTCGCCCGACCACCAGGGCAAGGGT
CTGGGCAGCGCCGTCGTGCTCCCCGGAGTGGAGGCGGCCGAGCGCGCCGGGGTGCCCGCCTTCCTGGAGA
CCTCCGCGCCCCGCAACCTCCCCTTCTACGAGCGGCTCGGCTTCACCGTCACCGCCGACGTCGAGGTGCC
CGAAGGACCGCGCACCTGGTGCATGACCCGCAAGCCCGGTGCCTGAACGCGTTAAGTCGACAATCAACCT
CTGGATTACAAAATTTGTGAAAGATTGACTGGTATTCTTAACTATGTTGCTCCTTTTACGCTATGTGGAT
ACGCTGCTTTAATGCCTTTGTATCATGCTATTGCTTCCCGTATGGCTTTCATTTTCTCCTCCTTGTATAA
ATCCTGGTTGCTGTCTCTTTATGAGGAGTTGTGGCCCGTTGTCAGGCAACGTGGCGTGGTGTGCACTGTG
TTTGCTGACGCAACCCCCACTGGTTGGGGCATTGCCACCACCTGTCAGCTCCTTTCCGGGACTTTCGCTT
TCCCCCTCCCTATTGCCACGGCGGAACTCATCGCCGCCTGCCTTGCCCGCTGCTGGACAGGGGCTCGGCT
GTTGGGCACTGACAATTCCGTGGTGTTGTCGGGGAAATCATCGTCCTTTCCTTGGCTGCTCGCCTGTGTT
GCCACCTGGATTCTGCGCGGGACGTCCTTCTGCTACGTCCCTTCGGCCCTCAATCCAGCGGACCTTCCTT
CCCGCGGCCTGCTGCCGGCTCTGCGGCCTCTTCCGCGTCTTCGCCTTCGCCCTCAGACGAGTCGGATCTC
CCTTTGGGCCGCCTCCCCGCGTCGACTTTAAGACCAATGACTTACAAGGCAGCTGTAGATCTTAGCCACT
TTTTAAAAGAAAAGGGGGGACTGGAAGGGCTAATTCACTCCCAACGAAGACAAGATCTGCTTTTTGCTTG
TACTGGGTCTCTCTGGTTAGACCAGATCTGAGCCTGGGAGCTCTCTGGCTAACTAGGGAACCCACTGCTT
AAGCCTCAATAAAGCTTGCCTTGAGTGCTTCAAGTAGTGTGTGCCCGTCTGTTGTGTGACTCTGGTAACT
AGAGATCCCTCAGACCCTTTTAGTCAGTGTGGAAAATCTCTAGCAGTACGTATAGTAGTTCATGTCATCT
TATTATTCAGTATTTATAACTTGCAAAGAAATGAATATCAGAGAGTGAGAGGAACTTGTTTATTGCAGCT
TATAATGGTTACAAATAAAGCAATAGCATCACAAATTTCACAAATAAAGCATTTTTTTCACTGCATTCTA
GTTGTGGTTTGTCCAAACTCATCAATGTATCTTATCATGTCTGGCTCTAGCTATCCCGCCCCTAACTCCG
CCCATCCCGCCCCTAACTCCGCCCAGTTCCGCCCATTCTCCGCCCCATGGCTGACTAATTTTTTTTATTT
ATGCAGAGGCCGAGGCCGCCTCGGCCTCTGAGCTATTCCAGAAGTAGTGAGGAGGCTTTTTTGGAGGCCT
AGGGACGTACCCAATTCGCCCTATAGTGAGTCGTATTACGCGCGCTCACTGGCCGTCGTTTTACAACGTC
GTGACTGGGAAAACCCTGGCGTTACCCAACTTAATCGCCTTGCAGCACATCCCCCTTTCGCCAGCTGGCG
TAATAGCGAAGAGGCCCGCACCGATCGCCCTTCCCAACAGTTGCGCAGCCTGAATGGCGAATGGG
[124 nt withheld, positions 11756-11879]
C
[91 nt withheld, positions 11881-11971]
A
[49 nt withheld, positions 11973-12021]
CCTTTGACGTTGGAGTCCACGTTCTTT
[37 nt withheld, positions 12049-12085]
ACCCTATCTCGGTCTATTCTTTTGATTTATAAGGGATTTTGCCGATTTCGGCCTATTGGTTAAAAAATGA
GCTGATTTAACAAAAATTTAACGCGAATTTTAACAAAATATTAACGCTTACAATTTAGGTGGCACTTTTC
GGGGAAATGTGCGCGGAACCCCTATTTGTTTATTTTTCTAAATACATTCAAATATGTATCCGCTCATGAG
ACAATAACCCTGATAAATGCTTCAATAATATTGAAAAAGGAAGAGTATGAGTATTCAACATTTCCGTGTC
GCCCTTATTCCCTTTTTTGCGGCATTTTGCCTTCCTGTTTTTGCTCACCCAGAAACGCTGGTGAAAGTAA
AAGATGCTGAAGATCAGTTGGGTGCACGAGTGGGTTACATCGAACTGGATCTCAACAGCGGTAAGATCCT
TGAGAGTTTTCGCCCCGAAGAACGTTTTCCAATGATGAGCACTTTTAAAGTTCTGCTATGTGGCGCGGTA
TTATCCCGTATTGACGCCGGGCAAGAGCAACTCGGTCGCCGCATACACTATTCTCAGAATGACTTGGTTG
AGTACTCACCAGTCACAGAAAAGCATCTTACGGATGGCATGACAGTAAGAGAATTATGCAGTGCTGCCAT
AACCATGAGTGATAACACTGCGGCCAACTTACTTCTGACAACGATCGGAGGACCGAAGGAGCTAACCGCT
TTTTTGCACAACATGGGGGATCATGTAACTCGCCTTGATCGTTGGGAACCGGAGCTGAATGAAGCCATAC
CAAACGACGAGCGTGACACCACGATGCCTGTAGCAATGGCAACAACGTTGCGCAAACTATTAACTGGCGA
ACTACTTACTCTAGCTTCCCGGCAACAATTAATAGACTGGATGGAGGCGGATAAAGTTGCAGGACCACTT
CTGCGCTCGGCCCTTCCGGCTGGCTGGTTTATTGCTGATAAATCTGGAGCCGGTGAGCGTGGGTCTCGCG
GTATCATTGCAGCACTGGGGCCAGATGGTAAGCCCTCCCGTATCGTAGTTATCTACACGACGGGGAGTCA
GGCAACTATGGATGAACGAAATAGACAGATCGCTGAGATAGGTGCCTCACTGATTAAGCATTGGTAACTG
TCAGACCAAGTTTACTCATATATACTTTAGATTGATTTAAAACTTCATTTTTAATTTAAAAGGATCTAGG
TGAAGATCCTTTTTGATAATCTCATGACCAAAATCCCTTAACGTGAGTTTTCGTTCCACTGAGCGTCAGA
CCCCGTAGAAAAGATCAAAGGATCTTC
Features (pLannotate 1.2.2; 27 found; start..end, strand, type, name):
      1..589     +  rep_origin     ori: high-copy-number ColE1/pMB1/pBR322/pUC origin of replication
    772..864     +  CDS            lacI (fragment): lac repressor; lacI; The lac repressor binds to the lac operator to inhibit transcription in E. coli. This inhibition can be relieved by adding lactose or isopropyl-β-D-thiogalactopyranoside (IPTG).
    877..898     +  protein_bind   CAP binding site: CAP binding activates transcription in the presence of cAMP. E. coli catabolite activator protein
    913..943     +  promoter       lac promoter: promoter for the E. coli lac operon
    947..969     +  protein_bind   lac operator (fragment): The lac repressor binds to the lac operator to inhibit transcription in E. coli. This inhibition can be relieved by adding lactose or isopropyl-β-D-thiogalactopyranoside (IPTG). lac repressor encoded by lacI
   1012..1030    +  promoter       T3 promoter: promoter for bacteriophage T3 RNA polymerase
   1058..1284    +  promoter       RSV promoter: Rous sarcoma virus enhancer/promoter
   1285..1465    +  LTR            5' LTR (truncated): truncated 5' long terminal repeat (LTR) from HIV-1
   1512..1637    +  misc_feature   HIV-1 Ψ: packaging signal of human immunodeficiency virus type 1
   1621..1984    +  CDS            HIV-1 gag (fragment): gag protein from human immunodeficiency virus 1; gag
   2130..2363    +  misc_feature   RRE: The Rev response element (RRE) of HIV-1 allows for Rev-dependent mRNA export from the nucleus to the cytoplasm.
   2740..2766    +  CDS            Rev (fragment): human immunodeficiency virus 1 (HIV-1) Rev protein; rev; enhances nuclear export of unspliced and incompletely spliced viral mRNAs
   2776..2893    +  misc_feature   cPPT/CTS: central polypurine tract and central termination sequence of HIV-1
   2962..3173    +  promoter       EF-1α core promoter: core promoter for human elongation factor EF-1α
   3256..7357    +  CDS            dCas9 (fragment): catalytically dead mutant of the Cas9 endonuclease from the Streptococcus pyogenes Type II CRISPR/Cas system RNA-guided DNA-binding protein that lacks endonuclease activity due to the D10A mutation in the RuvC catalytic domain and the N863A mutation in the HNH catalytic domain
   7459..9489    +  CDS            gag-pol (fragment): POL_MLVMS - Experimental evidence at protein level: Swiss-Prot protein existence level 1. [Integrase]: Catalyzes viral DNA integration into the host chromosome, by performing a series of DNA cutting and joining reactions. This enzyme activity takes place after virion entry into a cell and reverse transcription of the RNA genome in dsDNA. The first step in the integration process is 3' processing. This step requires a complex comprising the viral genome, matrix protein and integrase. This complex is called the pre-integration complex (PIC). The integrase protein removes 2 nucleotides from each
   9667..10266   +  CDS            PuroR (fragment): puromycin N-acetyltransferase; pac from Streptomyces; confers resistance to puromycin
  10282..10870   +  misc_feature   WPRE: woodchuck hepatitis virus posttranscriptional regulatory element
  10921..10940   +  misc_feature   cPPT/CTS (fragment): central polypurine tract and central termination sequence of HIV-1
  10942..11175   +  LTR            3' LTR (ΔU3): self-inactivating 3' long terminal repeat (LTR) from HIV-1
  11253..11374   +  polyA_signal   SV40 poly(A) signal: SV40 polyadenylation signal
  11414..11549   +  rep_origin     SV40 ori: SV40 origin of replication
  11570..11588   -  promoter       T7 promoter: promoter for bacteriophage T7 RNA polymerase
  11596..11751   +  CDS            lacZα (fragment): LacZα fragment of β-galactosidase; lacZ fragment
  11756..12184   +  rep_origin     f1 ori (sequence partly withheld): f1 bacteriophage origin of replication; arrow indicates direction of (+) strand synthesis
  12237..12341   +  promoter       AmpR promoter: bla
  12342..13202   +  CDS            AmpR: β-lactamase; bla; confers resistance to ampicillin, carbenicillin, and related antibiotics
