[The description below was written by a language model from this plasmid's Addgene catalogue record and pLannotate feature annotations shown in this document.]
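Description:
Lenti-EFS-PEmax-P2A-Puro is a 13.4 kb lentiviral transfer plasmid, listed on the pLVTHM backbone, for delivering and stably expressing the PEmax prime editor in mammalian cells. It is propagated in E. coli through a high-copy ColE1/pUC-type origin with ampicillin selection (AmpR). The backbone also carries an f1 origin, an SV40 origin and poly(A) signal, and remnants of a lac/lacZα cloning region with flanking T3 and T7 promoters.

The viral portion follows a third-generation, self-inactivating layout. An RSV promoter fused to a truncated HIV-1 5' LTR drives Tat-independent production of genomic RNA in packaging cells. It is followed by the Ψ packaging signal with a gag fragment, the RRE for Rev-dependent nuclear export, and the cPPT/CTS, which aids nuclear import. The ΔU3 3' LTR inactivates LTR promoter activity after integration.

Between these elements, the EF-1α core (EFS) promoter drives a single open reading frame. The automated annotation labels its two main parts as a "dCas9" fragment and a Moloney murine leukemia virus gag-pol fragment. These correspond to the Cas9-derived domain (a nickase in prime editors generally) and the MLV-derived reverse transcriptase that together make up PEmax. According to the construct name, a P2A self-cleaving peptide links this fusion to puromycin N-acetyltransferase, so editor and selection marker come from one transcript. The P2A itself is not annotated in the feature table. A WPRE downstream enhances transcript stability and expression. The catalogue's insert size of 8 bp is evidently an entry error.

The construct is used to generate puromycin-selected cell populations that constitutively express PEmax. The associated work used prime editing sensor libraries for high-throughput evaluation of genetic variants. No pegRNA cassette is annotated, so guide RNAs must be supplied separately.
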