Addgene plasmid #228890: Lenti-EFS-PEmax-P2A-Puro
Purpose: Lentiviral delivery and expression of PEmax protein with puromycin selection cassette.
Depositing lab: Francisco J Sánchez-Rivera. Depositing organization: Massachusetts Institute of Technology. Publication: High-throughput evaluation of genetic variants with prime editing sensor libraries. Gould SI, Wuest AN, Dong K, Johnson GA, Hsu A, Narendra VK, Atwa O, Levine SS, Liu DR, Sanchez Rivera FJ. Nat Biotechnol. 2024 Mar 12. doi: 10.1038/s41587-024-02172-9. PubMed 38472508.
Backbone
  Vector backbone: pLVTHM
  Vector type: Mammalian Expression, Lentiviral, CRISPR
  Selectable markers: Puromycin
Growth in bacteria
  Bacterial resistance: Ampicillin, 100 μg/mL
  Growth temperature: 37°C
  Growth strain: NEB Stable
  Copy number: Unknown
Gene/Insert 1
  Gene/Insert name: PEmax
  Insert size (bp): 8
Gene/Insert 2
  Gene/Insert name: Puromycin resistance
Terms and licenses: Academic/Nonprofit Terms; Industry Terms: Not Available to Industry
How to cite: Lenti-EFS-PEmax-P2A-Puro was a gift from Francisco J Sánchez-Rivera (Addgene plasmid # 228890 ; http://n2t.net/addgene:228890 ; RRID:Addgene_228890)
